Addgene plasmid #53825: BAGE4_pCSdest
Depositing lab: Roger Reeves. Depositing organization: Johns Hopkins University and School of Medicine. Publication: Survey of Human Chromosome 21 Gene Expression Effects on Early Development in Danio rerio. Edie S, Zaghloul NA, Leitch CC, Klinedinst DK, Lebron J, Thole JF, McCallion AS, Katsanis N, Reeves RH. G3 (Bethesda). 2018 Jul 2;8(7):2215-2223. doi: 10.1534/g3.118.200144. PubMed 29760202.
Backbone
  Vector backbone: pCSDest
  Backbone manufacturer: Lawson Lab (Addgene Plasmid 22423)
  Backbone size w/o insert (bp): 4095
  Vector type: Mammalian Expression
Growth in bacteria
  Bacterial resistance: Ampicillin, 100 μg/mL
  Growth temperature: 37°C
  Growth strain: Top10
  Copy number: High Copy
Gene/Insert
  Gene/Insert name: BAGE4
  Species: H. sapiens (human)
  Insert size (bp): 120
  Entrez Gene: BAGE4 (a.k.a. CT2.4, MLL3P)
  Promoter: SP6 and CMV
  Cloning method: Gateway Cloning
  Sequencing primers: 5′ CMV-F; 3′ EBV-Rev
Terms and licenses: Academic/Nonprofit Terms; Industry Terms
Depositor comments: NM_181704
How to cite: BAGE4_pCSdest was a gift from Roger Reeves (Addgene plasmid # 53825 ; http://n2t.net/addgene:53825 ; RRID:Addgene_53825)
