[The description below was written by a language model from this plasmid's Addgene catalogue record.]
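Description:
BAGE4_pCSdest is an expression clone in which the human BAGE4 coding sequence (B melanoma antigen family member 4, also known as CT2.4 or MLL3P) has been placed into the pCSDest backbone, a Gateway destination vector of about 4.1 kb. The insert is very short, recorded as 120 bp, and was introduced by Gateway recombination; the depositor ties it to a human RefSeq mRNA entry for BAGE4. The plasmid is catalogued as a mammalian expression vector, is maintained at high copy in E. coli, and is selected with ampicillin. The record does not list the origin of replication, polyadenylation signal or any epitope tags or reporters, and no feature table is provided, so these details cannot be confirmed here.

Two promoters are recorded upstream of the insert, CMV and SP6, and this pairing defines how the construct can be used. The CMV promoter drives transcription by RNA polymerase II when the plasmid DNA is introduced into vertebrate cells, while the SP6 phage promoter allows the same open reading frame to be transcribed in vitro to make synthetic mRNA. The associated publication is a survey of the effects of human chromosome 21 gene expression on early zebrafish development. This suggests the clone is one of a set of chromosome 21 gene constructs built in the same vector, likely to test how expressing each gene affects embryos, although the record does not spell out the delivery method used.
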