>Addgene plasmid #53825 | BAGE4_pCSdest | addgene partial sequence | sequence record 163689 | SP6 5'-ATTTAGGTGACACTATAG-3'
ATTCAAGGATCACAAGTTTGTACAAAAAAGCAGGCACCGTACAAAAAAGCAGAAGGGCCGTCAAGGCCCA
CCATGGCAGCCGGAGCGGTTTTTCTGGCATTGTCTGCCCAGCTGCTCCAAGCCAGGCTGATGAAGGAGGA
GTCCCCTGTGGTGAGCTGGTGGTTGGAGCCTGAAGACGGCACAGCTCTGTAGGGCCTCATGGGCCCAGCT
TTCTTGTACAACCCAGCTTTCTTGTACAAAGTGGTGATCCTCTCGAGCCTCTAGAACTATAGTGAGTCGT
ATTACGTAGATCCAGACATGATAAGATACATTGATGAGTTTGGACAAACCACAACTAGAATGCAGTGAAA
AAAATGCTTTATTTGTGAAATTTGTGATGCTATTGCTTTATTTGTAACCATTATAAGCTGCAATAAACAA
GTTAACAACAACAATTGCATTCATTTTATGTTTCAGGTTCAGGGGGAGGTGTGGGAGGTTTTTTAATTCG
CGGCCGCGGCGCCAATGCATTGGGCCCGGTACCCAGCTTTTGTTCCCTTTAGTGAGGGTTAATTGCGCGC
TTGGCGTAATCATGGTCATAGCTGTTTCCTGTGTGAAATTGTTATCCGCTCACAATTCCACACAACATAC
GAGCCGGGAGCATAAAGTGTAAAGCCTGGGGTGCCTAATGAGTGAGCTAACTCACATTAATTGCGTTGCG
CTCACTGCCCGCTTTCCAGTCGGGAAACCTGTCGTGCCAGCTGCATTAATGAATCGGCCAACGCGCGGGG
AGAGGCGGTTTGCGTATTGGGCGCTCTTCCGCTTCCTCGCTCACTGACTCGCTGCGCTCGGTCGTTCGGC
TGCGGCGAGCGGTATCAGCTCACTCAA
