>Addgene plasmid #53825 | BAGE4_pCSdest | addgene partial sequence | sequence record 163690 | EBV-rev 5'-GTGGTTTGTCCAAACTCATC-3'
ATACGACTCACTATAGTTCTAGAGGCTCGAGAGGATCACCACTTTGTACAAGAAAGCTGGGTTGTACAAG
AAAGCTGGGCCCATGAGGCCCTACAGAGCTGTGCCGTCTTCAGGCTCCAACCACCAGCTCACCACAGGGG
ACTCCTCCTTCATCAGCCTGGCTTGGAGCAGCTGGGCAGACAATGCCAGAAAAACCGCTCCGGCTGCCAT
GGTGGGCCTTGACGGCCCTTCTGCTTTTTTGTACGGTGCCTGCTTTTTTGTACAAACTTGTGATCCTTGA
ATTCGAATCGATGGGATCCTGCAAAAAGAACAAGTAGCTTGTATTCTATAGTGTCACCTAAATCAAGCTT
GCTCCGACGTCCCCAGGCAGAATGGCGGTTCCCTAAACGAGCATTGCTTATATAGACCTCCCATTAGGCA
CGCCTACCGCCCATTTACGTCAATGGAACGCCCATTTGCGTCATTGCCCCTCCCCATTGACGTCAATGGG
GATGTACTTGGCAGCCATCGCGGGCCATTTACCGCCATTGACGTCAATGGGAGTACTGCCAATGTACCCT
GGCGTACTTCCAATAGTAATGTACTTGCCAAGTTACTATTAATAGATATTGATGTACTGCCAAGTGGGCC
ATTTACCGTCATTGACGTCAATAGGGGGCGTGAGAACGGATATGAATGGGCAATGAGCCATCCCATTGAC
GTCAATGGTGGGTGGTCCTATTGACGTCAATGGGCATTGAGCCAGGCGGGCCATTTACCGTAATTGACGT
CAATGGGGGAGGCGCCATATACGTCAATAGGACCGCCCATATGACGTCAATAGGAAAGACCATATATAGA
GACCATTGACGTCAATGGGGGAGTGGCTATGGGCGGTATTAGGAAGCC
